Addgene plasmid #146388: pAc5.1B-lambdaN-HA-DmGW182_1-830-dsRNAres_G
Purpose: Insect Expression of DmGW182_1-830-dsRNAres
Depositing lab: Elisa Izaurralde. Depositing organization: Max Planck Institute for Developmental Biology. Publication: The silencing domain of GW182 interacts with PABPC1 to promote translational repression and degradation of microRNA targets and is required for target release. Zekri L, Huntzinger E, Heimstadt S, Izaurralde E. Mol Cell Biol. 2009 Dec;29(23):6220-31. doi: 10.1128/MCB.01081-09. Epub 2009 Sep 21. PubMed 19797087.
Backbone
  Vector backbone: Unknown
  Vector type: Insect Expression
Growth in bacteria
  Bacterial resistance: Ampicillin, 100 μg/mL
  Growth temperature: 37°C
  Growth strain: DH5alpha
  Copy number: Low Copy
Gene/Insert
  Gene/Insert name: DmGW182_1-830-dsRNAres
  Species: D. melanogaster (fly)
  Mutation: two non silent mutations V704A and N799S, and one silent mutation G2295A compared to the sequence given by NM_166780.1.
  Entrez Gene: gw (a.k.a. Dmel_CG31992, CG11484, CG31992, CG9905, Dmel\CG31992, GQ182, GW, GW182, Gw, Gw182, anon-EST:Posey205, dGW182, gw182)
  Cloning method: Unknown
Terms and licenses: Academic/Nonprofit Terms; Industry Terms: Not Available to Industry
Depositor comments: Plasmids from this collection were made available to the research community and donated after the lab closed. Please note that the sequence provided by the depositing laboratory may be theoretical/predicted or based on Sanger sequencing results. There may be discrepancies between sequencing results obtained by Addgene and the depositor sequence. If an Addgene verified sequence is not available, please contact before placing your order to request that our lab fully sequence the plasmid.
How to cite: pAc5.1B-lambdaN-HA-DmGW182_1-830-dsRNAres_G was a gift from Elisa Izaurralde (Addgene plasmid # 146388 ; http://n2t.net/addgene:146388 ; RRID:Addgene_146388)
