[The description below was written by a language model from this plasmid's Addgene catalogue record and pLannotate feature annotations shown in this document.]
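Description:
pAc5.1B-lambdaN-HA-DmGW182_1-830-dsRNAres_G is an insect-cell expression plasmid of about 8 kb. The catalogue lists the backbone as unknown, although the name and the annotated parts are consistent with a pAc5.1-type vector. It is maintained in E. coli through a ColE1/pUC-family origin and selected with ampicillin via the β-lactamase gene and its own promoter. The catalogue describes it as low copy even though the annotated origin is of a type usually considered high copy. Short fragments of a tetracycline resistance gene and of SV40 large T antigen are also detected; these appear to be non-functional backbone remnants.

Expression is driven by the Drosophila actin 5C promoter, a strong constitutive promoter in fly cell lines, and terminated by an SV40 polyadenylation signal. The open reading frame begins with a short fragment of bacteriophage lambda N protein, the peptide that binds BoxB RNA hairpins, followed by an HA epitope and then residues 1–830 of Drosophila melanogaster GW182 (gawky, gw). A vector-derived V5 tag sequence lies downstream of the insert, but the record does not say whether it is in frame and translated. The insert carries two amino acid changes (V704A and N799S) and one silent change relative to the reference transcript. The "dsRNAres" label indicates a version made resistant to dsRNA-mediated knockdown.

The lambdaN fusion suits tethering assays, in which this N-terminal GW182 fragment is recruited to a BoxB-containing reporter mRNA to test its effect on translation and mRNA stability. The dsRNA-resistant coding sequence also allows complementation in cells depleted of endogenous GW182, fitting the associated study of GW182 domains in microRNA-mediated silencing.
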