Features (pLannotate 1.2.2; 11 found; start..end, strand, type, name):
     56..2568    +  promoter       Ac5 promoter: Drosophila melanogaster actin 5C promoter
   2588..2653    +  CDS            N (fragment): REGN_LAMBD - Experimental evidence at protein level: Swiss-Prot protein existence level 1. Plays a role as a transcriptional antitermination factor that allows the virus to initiate its lytic phase. Activates expression of the delayed viral early genes by modifying host RNA polymerase (RNAP) into a form that is resistant to termination signals. This antitermination function requires the host NusA protein which serves to stabilize the interaction between antitermination protein N and host RNA polymerase. From Escherichia phage lambda (Bacteriophage lambda).
   2678..2704    +  CDS            3xHA (fragment): three tandem HA epitope tags
   2750..5239    +  CDS            gw (fragment): GAWKY_DROME - Also known as GW182 From Drosophila melanogaster (Fruit fly).
   5265..5306    +  CDS            V5 tag: epitope tag from simian virus 5
   5406..5540    -  polyA_signal   SV40 poly(A) signal: SV40 polyadenylation signal
   5563..5647    -  CDS            large T antigen (fragment): large T antigen from SV40 (simian virus 40)
   5648..6118    +  CDS            TcR (fragment): tetracycline efflux protein; tet; confers resistance to tetracycline
   6162..6750    -  rep_origin     ori: high-copy-number ColE1/pMB1/pBR322/pUC origin of replication
   6921..7781    -  CDS            AmpR: β-lactamase; bla; confers resistance to ampicillin, carbenicillin, and related antibiotics
   7782..7886    -  promoter       AmpR promoter: bla
>Addgene plasmid #146388 | pAc5.1B-lambdaN-HA-DmGW182_1-830-dsRNAres_G | depositor full sequence | sequence record 288833 | Full Sequence
CTTCAAGGAATTAATTCTATATTCTAAAAACACAAATGATACTTCTAAAAAAAATCATGAATGGCATCAA
CTCTGAATCAAATCTTTGCAGATGCACCTACTTCTCATTTCCACTGTCACATCATTTTTCCAGATCTCGC
TGCCTGTTATGTGGCCCACAAACCAAGACACGTTTTATGGCCATTAAAGCTGGCTGATCGTCGCCAAACA
CCAAATACATATCAATATGTACATTCGAGAAAGAAGCGATCAAAGAAGCGTCTTCGGGCGAGTAGGAGAA
TGCGGAGGAGAAGGAGAACGAGCTGATCTAGTATCTCTCCACAATCCAATGCCAACTGACCAACTGGCCA
TATTCGGAGCAATTTGAAGCCAATTTCCATCGCCTGGCGATCGCTCCATTCTTGGCTATATGTTTTTCAC
CGTTCCCGGGGCCATTTTCAAAGACTCGTCGGTAAGATAAGATTGTGTCACTCGCTGTCTCTCTTCATTT
GTCGAAGAATGCTGAGGAATTTCGCGATGACGTCGGCGAGTATTTTGAAGAATGAGAATAATTTGTATTT
ATACGAAAATCAGTTAGTGGAATTTTCTACAAAAACATGTTATCTATAGATAATTTTGTTGCAAAATATG
TTGACTATGACAAAGATTGTATGTATATACCTTTAATGTATTCTCATTTTCTTATGTATTTATAATGGCA
ATGATGATACTGATGATATTTTAAGATGATGCCAGACCACAGGCTGATTTCTGCGTCTTTTGCCGAACGC
AGTGCATGTGCGGTTGTTGTTTTTTGGAATAGTTTCAATTTTCGGACTGTCCGCTTTGATTTCAGTTTCT
TGGCTTATTCAAAAAGCAAAGTAAAGCCAAAAAAGCGAGATGGCAATACCAAATGCGGCAAAACGGTAGT
GGAAGGAAAGGGGTGCGGGGCAGCGGAAGGAAGGGTGGGGCGGGGCGTGGCGGGGTCTGTGGCTGGGCGC
GACGTCACCGACGTTGGAGCCACTCCTTTGACCATGTGTGCGTGTGTGTATTATTCGTGTCTCGCCACTC
GCCGGTTGTTTTTTTCTTTTTATCTCGCTCTCTCTAGCGCCATCTCGTACGCATGCTCAACGCACCGCAT
GTTGCCGTGTCCTTTATGCGTCATTTTGGCTCGAAATAGGCAATTATTTAAACAAAGATTAGTCAACGAA
AACGCTAAAATAAATAAGTCTACAATATGGTTACTTATTGCCATGTGTGTGCAGCCAACGATAGCAACAA
AAGCAACAACACAGTGGCTTTCCCTCTTTCACTTTTTGTTTGCAAGCGCGTGCGAGCAAGACGGCACGAC
CGGCAAACGCAATTACGCTGACAAAGAGCAGACGAAGTTTTGGCCGAAAAACATCAAGGCGCCTGATACG
AATGCATTTGCAATAACAATTGCGATATTTAATATTGTTTATGAAGCTGTTTGACTTCAAAACACACAAA
AAAAAAAATAAAACAAATTATTTGAAAGAGAATTAGGAATCGGACAGCTTATCGTTACGGGCTAACAGCA
CACCGAGACGAAATAGCTTACCTGACGTCACAGCCTCTGGAAGAACTGCCGCCAAGCAGAGAGAGAGAGA
AAAAGAGGGAGAGCAGCTTAGACCGCATGTGCTTGTGTGTGAGGCGTCTCTCTCTTCGTCTCCTGTTTGC
GCAAACGCATAGACTGCACTGAGAAAATCGATTACCTATTTTTTATGAATGAATATTTGCACTATTACTA
TTCAAAACTATTAAGATAGCAATCACATTCAATAGCCAAATACTATACCACCTGAGCGATGCAACGAAAT
GATCAATTTGAGCAAAAATGCTGCATATTTAGGACGGCATCATTATAGAAATGCTTCTTGCTGTGTACTT
TTCTCTCGTCTGGCAGCTGTTTCGCCGTTATTGTTAAAACCGGCTTAAGTTAGGTGTGTTTTCTACGACT
AGTGATGCCCCTACTAGAAGATGTGTGTTGCACAAATGTCCCTGAATAACCAATTTGAAGTGCAGATAGC
AGTAAACGTAAGCTAATATGAATATTATTTAACTGTAATGTTTTAATATCGCTGGACATTACTAATAAAC
CCACTATAAACACATGTACATATGTATGTTTTGGCATACAATGAGTAGTTGGGGAAAAAATGTGTAAAAG
CACCGTGACCATCACAGCATAAAGATAACCAGCTGAAGTATCGAATATGAGTAACCCCCAAATTGAATCA
CATGCCGCAACTGATAGGACCCATGGAAGTACACTCTTCATGGCGATATACAAGACACACACAAGCACGA
ACACCCAGTTGCGGAGGAAATTCTCCGTAAATGAAAACCCAATCGGCGAACAATTCATACCCATATATGG
TAAAAGTTTTGAACGCGACTTGAGAGCGGAGAGCATTGCGGCTGATAAGGTTTTAGCGCTAAGCGGGCTT
TATAAAACGGGCTGCGGGACCAGTTTTCATATCACTACCGTTTGAGTTCTTGTGCTGTGTGGATACTCCT
CCCGACACAAAGCCGCTCCATCAGCCAGCAGTCGTCTAATCCAGAGACCCCGGATCGGGGTACCAACATG
GACGCACAAACACGACGACGTGAGCGTCGCGCTGAGAAACAAGCTCAATGGAAAGCTGCAAACGGTGGAT
CTCCTCCACATATGGCTTACCCATACGATGTTCCAGATTACGCTCCTCCAAGCTTGAATTCTGCAGATAT
CCAGCACAGTGGCGGCCGCATGCGTGAAGCCCTTTTTTCCCAAGATGGCTGGGGCTGTCAGCATGTTAAC
CAGGATACTAATTGGGAAGTTCCCAGTTCGCCAGAACCAGCCAATAAGGATGCACCCGGTCCACCAATGT
GGAAGCCAAGCATTAACAATGGTACTGATCTTTGGGAGTCCAATTTGAGAAACGGAGGTCAGCCGGCCGC
ACAGCAAGTTCCAAAGCCGTCGTGGGGTCATACACCATCCTCTAACTTAGGTGGAACATGGGGTGAGGAC
GACGATGGCGCCGATAGTAGTAGTGTGTGGACTGGAGGAGCTGTTAGCAACGCGGGATCCGGAGCTGCAG
TGGGAGTAAACCAAGCCGGAGTTAATGTCGGTCCAGGCGGTGTTGTTTCGTCTGGCGGACCTCAGTGGGG
ACAAGGTGTCGTTGGCGTCGGACTTGGATCAACTGGCGGAAATGGTTCCAGTAACATTACAGGCTCTTCG
GGCGTTGCCACGGGAAGCAGTGGCAATTCAAGTAATGCCGGAAATGGATGGGGCGATCCACGCGAGATTC
GTCCACTGGGCGTCGGAGGATCGATGGACATCCGTAACGTCGAGCACCGTGGAGGAAATGGATCAGGCGC
CACATCCAGTGACCCGCGTGATATCCGTATGATTGACCCACGCGATCCAATCCGGGGCGACCCACGCGGC
ATTTCAGGACGCCTCAACGGTACGTCAGAGATGTGGGGACACCACCCGCAGATGTCGCACAATCAACTGC
AGGGAATTAATAAGATGGTCGGACAGAGCGTTGCGACAGCTAGTACGAGCGTTGGCACGTCAGGATCCGG
AATTGGACCAGGCGGACCGGGACCAAGCACGGTTTCGGGAAACATTCCGACGCAATGGGGTCCAGCCCAG
CCCGTTAGTGTCGGAGTTAGCGGACCGAAGGATATGTCGAAGCAAATTAGCGGCTGGGAAGAGCCGTCGC
CTCCCCCACAACGCCGTAGCATCCCAAATTATGACGACGGAACGTCCCTCTGGGGACAACAGACACGCGT
CCCGGCCGCTAGTGGACATTGGAAGGATATGACAGACTCCATTGGACGCAGCAGCCACCTGATGCGCGGA
CAGAGTCAGACCGGCGGAATTGGCATTGCTGGAGTTGGAAATAGCAATGTTCCAGTGGGAGCCAATCCAA
GTAATCCTATAAGCAGTGTAGTTGGACCTCAAGCCCGGATTCCATCTGTGGGCGGCGTACAACACAAACC
AGACGGCGGCGCTATGTGGGTGCATTCCGGCAATGTAGGTGGCAGAAATAATGTTGCTGCTGTTACTACT
TGGGGAGATGACACTCATAGCGTTAATGTCGGCGCTCCCAGCAGTGGCAGTGTATCCAGCAACAATTGGG
TTGATGACAAGTCCAACTCAACCTTGGCACAAAACTCTTGGAGCGACCCGGCCCCTGTTGGAGTTAGTTG
GGGCAATAAGCAAAGCAAACCGCCAAGCAATAGTGCTTCATCAGGTTGGAGCACTGCTGCGGGCGTGGTG
GATGGGGTTGATCTAGGATCTGAGTGGAACACGCACGGGGGGATTATTGGAAAATCTCAGCAACAACAAA
AACTAGCGGGACTTAACGTGGGAATGGTGAACGTAATTAACGCGGAGATCATTAAGCAAAGCAAGCAATA
CAGGATCCTTGTCGAGAACGGCTTTAAAAAGGAAGATGTAGAGCGGGCATTAGTGATTGCTAATATGAAC
ATCGAAGAGGCAGCCGATATGCTCCGTGCCAACTCATCCCTATCAATGGATGGTTGGCGTCGACATGATG
AGTCCCTTGGATCTTATGCCGACCACAATAGTTCAACAAGCAGCGGTGGATTTGCTGGTCGTTACCCGGT
CAACAGTGGACAACCTTCAATGTCCTTTCCTCATAATAACCTTATGAATAACATGGGAGGTACCGCTGTT
ACTGGAGGTAACAACAATACAAACATGACAGCTTTACAGGTGCAAAAGTATTTAAATCAAGGGCAACATG
GTGTCGCTGTTGGACCGCAAGCCGTTGGTAATTCTTCAGCAGTATCTGTCGGATTTGGTCAGAACACGTC
TAACGCAGCAGTGGCAGGAGCAGCCTCTGCAAATATAGCAGCAAATACAAACAACCAACCGTCTGGTCAG
CAAATTCGCATGCTAGGCCAGCAAATTCAGTTGGCCATTCATAGTGGTTTCATATCTAGTCAGATATTGA
CTCAACCGCTAACTCAAACAACCCTTAACCTTTTAAACCAACTTCTTAGCAATATTAAGCATCTCCAGGC
TGCGCAGCAATCCCTTACCCGCGGGGGAAATGTCAATCCAATGGCAGTGAATGTGGCTATATCTAAATAC
AAGCAGCAAATCCAGAATTTACAGAACCAGATAAGTGCACAACAGGCTGTGTATGTAAAACAGCAAAATA
TGCAACCAACTTCACAACAACAACAGCCCCAACAACAGCAACTTCCTTCTGTTCATCTATAATCTAGAGG
GCCCGCGGTTCGAAGGTAAGCCTATCCCTAACCCTCTCCTCGGTCTCGATTCTACGCGTACCGGTCATCA
TCACCATCACCATTGAGTTTAAACCCGCTGATCAGCCTCGACTGTGCCTTCTAAGGCCTGAGCTCGCTGA
TCAGCCTCGATCGAGGATCCAGACATGATAAGATACATTGATGAGTTTGGACAAACCACAACTAGAATGC
AGTGAAAAAAATGCTTTATTTGTGAAATTTGTGATGCTATTGCTTTATTTGTAACCATTATAAGCTGCAA
TAAACAAGTTAACAACAACAATTGCATTCATTTTATGTTTCAGGTTCAGGGGGAGGTGTGGGAGGTTTTT
TAAAGCAAGTAAAACCTCTACAAATGTGGTATGGCTGATTATGATCAGTCGACCGATGCCCTTGAGAGCC
TTCAACCCAGTCAGCTCCTTCCGGTGGGCGCGGGGCATGACTATCGTCGCCGCACTTATGACTGTCTTCT
TTATCATGCAACTCGTAGGACAGGTGCCGGCAGCGCTCTGGGTCATTTTCGGCGAGGACCGCTTTCGCTG
GAGCGCGACGATGATCGGCCTGTCGCTTGCGGTATTCGGAATCTTGCACGCCCTCGCTCAAGCCTTCGTC
ACTGGTCCCGCCACCAAACGTTTCGGCGAGAAGCAGGCCATTATCGCCGGCATGGCGGCCGACGCGCTGG
GCTACGTCTTGCTGGCGTTCGCGACGCGAGGCTGGATGGCCTTCCCCATTATGATTCTTCTCGCTTCCGG
CGGCATCGGGATGCCCGCGTTGCAGGCCATGCTGTCCAGGCAGGTAGATGACGACCATCAGGGACAGCTT
CAAGGATCGCTCGCGGCTCTTACCAGCCAGCAAAAGGCCAGGAACCGTAAAAAGGCCGCGTTGCTGGCGT
TTTTCCATAGGCTCCGCCCCCCTGACGAGCATCACAAAAATCGACGCTCAAGTCAGAGGTGGCGAAACCC
GACAGGACTATAAAGATACCAGGCGTTTCCCCCTGGAAGCTCCCTCGTGCGCTCTCCTGTTCCGACCCTG
CCGCTTACCGGATACCTGTCCGCCTTTCTCCCTTCGGGAAGCGTGGCGCTTTCTCAATGCTCACGCTGTA
GGTATCTCAGTTCGGTGTAGGTCGTTCGCTCCAAGCTGGGCTGTGTGCACGAACCCCCCGTTCAGCCCGA
CCGCTGCGCCTTATCCGGTAACTATCGTCTTGAGTCCAACCCGGTAAGACACGACTTATCGCCACTGGCA
GCAGCCACTGGTAACAGGATTAGCAGAGCGAGGTATGTAGGCGGTGCTACAGAGTTCTTGAAGTGGTGGC
CTAACTACGGCTACACTAGAAGGACAGTATTTGGTATCTGCGCTCTGCTGAAGCCAGTTACCTTCGGAAA
AAGAGTTGGTAGCTCTTGATCCGGCAAACAAACCACCGCTGGTAGCGGTGGTTTTTTTGTTTGCAAGCAG
CAGATTACGCGCAGAAAAAAAGGATCTCAAGAAGATCCTTTGATCTTTTCTACGGGGTCTGACGCTCAGT
GGAACGAAAACTCACGTTAAGGGATTTTGGTCATGAGATTATCAAAAAGGATCTTCACCTAGATCCTTTT
AAATTAAAAATGAAGTTTTAAATCAATCTAAAGTATATATGAGTAAACTTGGTCTGACAGTTACCAATGC
TTAATCAGTGAGGCACCTATCTCAGCGATCTGTCTATTTCGTTCATCCATAGTTGCCTGACTCCCCGTCG
TGTAGATAACTACGATACGGGAGGGCTTACCATCTGGCCCCAGTGCTGCAATGATACCGCGAGACCCACG
CTCACCGGCTCCAGATTTATCAGCAATAAACCAGCCAGCCGGAAGGGCCGAGCGCAGAAGTGGTCCTGCA
ACTTTATCCGCCTCCATCCAGTCTATTAATTGTTGCCGGGAAGCTAGAGTAAGTAGTTCGCCAGTTAATA
GTTTGCGCAACGTTGTTGCCATTGCTGCAGGCATCGTGGTGTCACGCTCGTCGTTTGGTATGGCTTCATT
CAGCTCCGGTTCCCAACGATCAAGGCGAGTTACATGATCCCCCATGTTGTGCAAAAAAGCGGTTAGCTCC
TTCGGTCCTCCGATCGTTGTCAGAAGTAAGTTGGCCGCAGTGTTATCACTCATGGTTATGGCAGCACTGC
ATAATTCTCTTACTGTCATGCCATCCGTAAGATGCTTTTCTGTGACTGGTGAGTACTCAACCAAGTCATT
CTGAGAATAGTGTATGCGGCGACCGAGTTGCTCTTGCCCGGCGTCAACACGGGATAATACCGCGCCACAT
AGCAGAACTTTAAAAGTGCTCATCATTGGAAAACGTTCTTCGGGGCGAAAACTCTCAAGGATCTTACCGC
TGTTGAGATCCAGTTCGATGTAACCCACTCGTGCACCCAACTGATCTTCAGCATCTTTTACTTTCACCAG
CGTTTCTGGGTGAGCAAAAACAGGAAGGCAAAATGCCGCAAAAAAGGGAATAAGGGCGACACGGAAATGT
TGAATACTCATACTCTTCCTTTTTCAATATTATTGAAGCATTTATCAGGGTTATTGTCTCATGAGCGGAT
ACATATTTGAATGTATTTAGAAAAATAAACAAATAGGGGTTCCGCGCACATTTCCCCGAAAAGTGCCACC
TGACGTCTAAGAAACCATTATTATCATGACATTAACCTATAAAAATAGGCGTATCACGAGGCCCTTTCGT
